>Addgene plasmid #196213 | GB1-A11(2-52)-Strep | addgene full sequence | sequence record 389415 | Addgene NGS Result
TCCCGAAGGGAGAAAGGCGGACAGGTATCCGGTAAGCGGCAGGGTCGGAACAGGAGAGCGCACGAGGGAG
CTTCCAGGGGGAAACGCCTGGTATCTTTATAGTCCTGTCGGGTTTCGCCACCTCTGACTTGAGCGTCGAT
TTTTGTGATGCTCGTCAGGGGGGCGGAGCCTATGGAAAAACGCCAGCAACGCGGCCTTTTTACGGTTCCT
GGCCTTTTGCTGGCCTTTTGCTCACATGTTCTTTCCTGCGTTATCCCCTGATTCTGTGGATAACCGTATT
ACCGCCTTTGAGTGAGCTGATACCGCTCGCCGCAGCCGAACGACCGAGCGCAGCGAGTCAGTGAGCGAGG
AAGCGGAAGAGCGCCTGATGCGGTATTTTCTCCTTACGCATCTGTGCGGTATTTCACACCGCAATGGTGC
ACTCTCAGTACAATCTGCTCTGATGCCGCATAGTTAAGCCAGTATACACTCCGCTATCGCTACGTGACTG
GGTCATGGCTGCGCCCCGACACCCGCCAACACCCGCTGACGCGCCCTGACGGGCTTGTCTGCTCCCGGCA
TCCGCTTACAGACAAGCTGTGACCGTCTCCGGGAGCTGCATGTGTCAGAGGTTTTCACCGTCATCACCGA
AACGCGCGAGGCAGCTGCGGTAAAGCTCATCAGCGTGGTCGTGAAGCGATTCACAGATGTCTGCCTGTTC
ATCCGCGTCCAGCTCGTTGAGTTTCTCCAGAAGCGTTAATGTCTGGCTTCTGATAAAGCGGGCCATGTTA
AGGGCGGTTTTTTCCTGTTTGGTCACTGATGCCTCCGTGTAAGGGGGATTTCTGTTCATGGGGGTAATGA
TACCGATGAAACGAGAGAGGATGCTCACGATACGGGTTACTGATGATGAACATGCCCGGTTACTGGAACG
TTGTGAGGGTAAACAACTGGCGGTATGGATGCGGCGGGACCAGAGAAAAATCACTCAGGGTCAATGCCAG
CGCTTCGTTAATACAGATGTAGGTGTTCCACAGGGTAGCCAGCAGCATCCTGCGATGCAGATCCGGAACA
TAATGGTGCAGGGCGCTGACTTCCGCGTTTCCAGACTTTACGAAACACGGAAACCGAAGACCATTCATGT
TGTTGCTCAGGTCGCAGACGTTTTGCAGCAGCAGTCGCTTCACGTTCGCTCGCGTATCGGTGATTCATTC
TGCTAACCAGTAAGGCAACCCCGCCAGCCTAGCCGGGTCCTCAACGACAGGAGCACGATCATGCGCACCC
GTGGCCAGGACCCAACGCTGCCCGAGATGCGCCGCGTGCGGCTGCTGGAGATGGCGGACGCGATGGATAT
GTTCTGCCAAGGGTTGGTTTGCGCATTCACAGTTCTCCGCAAGAATTGATTGGCTCCAATTCTTGGAGTG
GTGAATCCGTTAGCGAGGTGCCGCCGGCTTCCATTCAGGTCGAGGTGGCCCGGCTCCATGCACCGCGACG
CAACGCGGGGAGGCAGACAAGGTATAGGGCGGCGCCTACAATCCATGCCAACCCGTTCCATGTGCTCGCC
GAGGCGGCATAAATCGCCGTGACGATCAGCGGTCCAATGATCGAAGTTAGGCTGGTAAGAGCCGCGAGCG
ATCCTTGAAGCTGTCCCTGATGGTCGTCATCTACCTGCCTGGACAGCATGGCCTGCAACGCGGGCATCCC
GATGCCGCCGGAAGCGAGAAGAATCATAATGGGGAAGGCCATCCAGCCTCGCGTCGCGAACGCCAGCAAG
ACGTAGCCCAGCGCGTCGGCCGCCATGCCGGCGATAATGGCCTGCTTCTCGCCGAAACGTTTGGTGGCGG
GACCAGTGACGAAGGCTTGAGCGAGGGCGTGCAAGATTCCGAATACCGCAAGCGACAGGCCGATCATCGT
CGCGCTCCAGCGAAAGCGGTCCTCGCCGAAAATGACCCAGAGCGCTGCCGGCACCTGTCCTACGAGTTGC
ATGATAAAGAAGACAGTCATAAGTGCGGCGACGATAGTCATGCCCCGCGCCCACCGGAAGGAGCTGACTG
GGTTGAAGGCTCTCAAGGGCATCGGTCGAGATCCCGGTGCCTAATGAGTGAGCTAACTTACATTAATTGC
GTTGCGCTCACTGCCCGCTTTCCAGTCGGGAAACCTGTCGTGCCAGCTGCATTAATGAATCGGCCAACGC
GCGGGGAGAGGCGGTTTGCGTATTGGGCGCCAGGGTGGTTTTTCTTTTCACCAGTGAGACGGGCAACAGC
TGATTGCCCTTCACCGCCTGGCCCTGAGAGAGTTGCAGCAAGCGGTCCACGCTGGTTTGCCCCAGCAGGC
GAAAATCCTGTTTGATGGTGGTTAACGGCGGGATATAACATGAGCTGTCTTCGGTATCGTCGTATCCCAC
TACCGAGATATCCGCACCAACGCGCAGCCCGGACTCGGTAATGGCGCGCATTGCGCCCAGCGCCATCTGA
TCGTTGGCAACCAGCATCGCAGTGGGAACGATGCCCTCATTCAGCATTTGCATGGTTTGTTGAAAACCGG
ACATGGCACTCCAGTCGCCTTCCCGTTCCGCTATCGGCTGAATTTGATTGCGAGTGAGATATTTATGCCA
GCCAGCCAGACGCAGACGCGCCGAGACAGAACTTAATGGGCCCGCTAACAGCGCGATTTGCTGGTGACCC
AATGCGACCAGATGCTCCACGCCCAGTCGCGTACCGTCTTCATGGGAGAAAATAATACTGTTGATGGGTG
TCTGGTCAGAGACATCAAGAAATAACGCCGGAACATTAGTGCAGGCAGCTTCCACAGCAATGGCATCCTG
GTCATCCAGCGGATAGTTAATGATCAGCCCACTGACGCGTTGCGCGAGAAGATTGTGCACCGCCGCTTTA
CAGGCTTCGACGCCGCTTCGTTCTACCATCGACACCACCACGCTGGCACCCAGTTGATCGGCGCGAGATT
TAATCGCCGCGACAATTTGCGACGGCGCGTGCAGGGCCAGACTGGAGGTGGCAACGCCAATCAGCAACGA
CTGTTTGCCCGCCAGTTGTTGTGCCACGCGGTTGGGAATGTAATTCAGCTCCGCCATCGCCGCTTCCACT
TTTTCCCGCGTTTTCGCAGAAACGTGGCTGGCCTGGTTCACCACGCGGGAAACGGTCTGATAAGAGACAC
CGGCATACTCTGCGACATCGTATAACGTTACTGGTTTCACATTCACCACCCTGAATTGACTCTCTTCCGG
GCGCTATCATGCCATACCGCGAAAGGTTTTGCGCCATTCGATGGTGTCCGGGATCTCGACGCTCTCCCTT
ATGCGACTCCTGCATTAGGAAGCAGCCCAGTAGTAGGTTGAGGCCGTTGAGCACCGCCGCCGCAAGGAAT
GGTGCATGCAAGGAGATGGCGCCCAACAGTCCCCCGGCCACGGGGCCTGCCACCATACCCACGCCGAAAC
AAGCGCTCATGAGCCCGAAGTGGCGAGCCCGATCTTCCCCATCGGTGATGTCGGCGATATAGGCGCCAGC
AACCGCACCTGTGGCGCCGGTGATGCCGGCCACGATGCGTCCGGCGTAGAGGATCGAGATCTCGATCCCG
CGAAATTAATACGACTCACTATAGGGGAATTGTGAGCGGATAACAATTCCCCTCTAGAAATAATTTTGTT
TAACTTTAAGAAGGAGATATACATATGCAGTATAAACTGGCGCTGAACGGCAAAACCCTGAAAGGCGAAA
CCACCACCGAAGCGGTGGATGCGGCGACCGCGGAAAAAGTGTTTAAACAGTATGCGAACGATAACGGCGT
GGATGGCGAATGGACCTATGATGATGCGACCAAAACCTTTACCGTGACCGAACTGGTGCCGCGCGGCAGC
ATTGAAGGCCGCATTCGCGAAAACCTGAAAGATAGCGGCCTGTTTCTGGAACATCATCATCATCATCATG
AAAACCTGTATTTTCAAAGTTATCCGGGCTACCCCCCGCCTCCCGGCGGTTACCCTCCGGCCGCCCCTGG
CGGAGGCCCGTGGGGGGGGGCTGCGTACCCTCCGCCCCCAAGCATGCCGCCGATTGGCCTGGATAACGTG
GCGACCTATGCGGGTCAGTTTAACCAAGATTGGAGCCATCCGCAGTTTGAAAAATAAGGATCCGGCTGCT
AACAAAGCCCGAAAGGAAGCTGAGTTGGCTGCTGCCACCGCTGAGCAATAACTAGCATAACCCCTTGGGG
CCTCTAAACGGGTCTTGAGGGGTTTTTTGCTGAAAGGAGGAACTATATCCGGATATCCCGCAAGAGGCCC
GGCAGTACCGGCATAACCAAGCCTATGCCTACAGCATCCAGGGTGACGGTGCCGAGGATGACGATGAGCG
CATTGTTAGATTTCATACACGGTGCCTGACTGCGTTAGCAATTTAACTGTGATAAACTACCGCATTAAAG
CTTATCGATGATAAGCTGTCAAACATGAGAATTCTTGAAGACGAAAGGGCCTCGTGATACGCCTATTTTT
ATAGGTTAATGTCATGATAATAATGGTTTCTTAGACGTCAGGTGGCACTTTTCGGGGAAATGTGCGCGGA
ACCCCTATTTGTTTATTTTTCTAAATACATTCAAATATGTATCCGCTCATGAGACAATAACCCTGATAAA
TGCTTCAATAATATTGAAAAAGGAAGAGTATGAGTATTCAACATTTCCGTGTCGCCCTTATTCCCTTTTT
TGCGGCATTTTGCCTTCCTGTTTTTGCTCACCCAGAAACGCTGGTGAAAGTAAAAGATGCTGAAGATCAG
TTGGGTGCACGAGTGGGTTACATCGAACTGGATCTCAACAGCGGTAAGATCCTTGAGAGTTTTCGCCCCG
AAGAACGTTTTCCAATGATGAGCACTTTTAAAGTTCTGCTATGTGGCGCGGTATTATCCCGTGTTGACGC
CGGGCAAGAGCAACTCGGTCGCCGCATACACTATTCTCAGAATGACTTGGTTGAGTACTCACCAGTCACA
GAAAAGCATCTTACGGATGGCATGACAGTAAGAGAATTATGCAGTGCTGCCATAACCATGAGTGATAACA
CTGCGGCCAACTTACTTCTGACAACGATCGGAGGACCGAAGGAGCTAACCGCTTTTTTGCACAACATGGG
GGATCATGTAACTCGCCTTGATCGTTGGGAACCGGAGCTGAATGAAGCCATACCAAACGACGAGCGTGAC
ACCACGATGCCTGCAGCAATGGCAACAACGTTGCGCAAACTATTAACTGGCGAACTACTTACTCTAGCTT
CCCGGCAACAATTAATAGACTGGATGGAGGCGGATAAAGTTGCAGGACCACTTCTGCGCTCGGCCCTTCC
GGCTGGCTGGTTTATTGCTGATAAATCTGGAGCCGGTGAGCGTGGGTCTCGCGGTATCATTGCAGCACTG
GGGCCAGATGGTAAGCCCTCCCGTATCGTAGTTATCTACACGACGGGGAGTCAGGCAACTATGGATGAAC
GAAATAGACAGATCGCTGAGATAGGTGCCTCACTGATTAAGCATTGGTAACTGTCAGACCAAGTTTACTC
ATATATACTTTAGATTGATTTAAAACTTCATTTTTAATTTAAAAGGATCTAGGTGAAGATCCTTTTTGAT
AATCTCATGACCAAAATCCCTTAACGTGAGTTTTCGTTCCACTGAGCGTCAGACCCCGTAGAAAAGATCA
AAGGATCTTCTTGAGATCCTTTTTTTCTGCGCGTAATCTGCTGCTTGCAAACAAAAAAACCACCGCTACC
AGCGGTGGTTTGTTTGCCGGATCAAGAGCTACCAACTCTTTTTCCGAAGGTAACTGGCTTCAGCAGAGCG
CAGATACCAAATACTGTCCTTCTAGTGTAGCCGTAGTTAGGCCACCACTTCAAGAACTCTGTAGCACCGC
CTACATACCTCGCTCTGCTAATCCTGTTACCAGTGGCTGCTGCCAGTGGCGATAAGTCGTGTCTTACCGG
GTTGGACTCAAGACGATAGTTACCGGATAAGGCGCAGCGGTCGGGCTGAACGGGGGGTTCGTGCACACAG
CCCAGCTTGGAGCGAACGACCTACACCGAACTGAGATACCTACAGCGTGAGCTATGAGAAAGCGCCACGC
T
Features (pLannotate 1.2.2; 23 found; start..end, strand, type, name):
    364..503     -  misc_feature   bom: basis of mobility region from pBR322
    605..796     -  CDS            rop: Rop protein, which maintains plasmids at low copy number; rop
    813..1193    +  CDS            YPB1_ECOLX: Protein predicted: Swiss-Prot protein existence level 4. From Escherichia coli.
   1435..2059    -  CDS            TcR (fragment): tetracycline efflux protein; tet; confers resistance to tetracycline
   2074..2095    -  protein_bind   CAP binding site: CAP binding activates transcription in the presence of cAMP. E. coli catabolite activator protein
   2108..3190    -  CDS            lacI: lac repressor; lacI; The lac repressor binds to the lac operator to inhibit transcription in E. coli. This inhibition can be relieved by adding lactose or isopropyl-β-D-thiogalactopyranoside (IPTG).
   3191..3268    -  promoter       lacI promoter: lacI
   3276..3555    -  CDS            TcR (fragment): tetracycline efflux protein; tet; confers resistance to tetracycline
   3577..3595    +  promoter       T7 promoter: promoter for bacteriophage T7 RNA polymerase
   3596..3620    +  protein_bind   lac operator: The lac repressor binds to the lac operator to inhibit transcription in E. coli. This inhibition can be relieved by adding lactose or isopropyl-β-D-thiogalactopyranoside (IPTG). lac repressor encoded by lacI
   3635..3657    +  RBS            RBS: efficient ribosome binding site from bacteriophage T7 gene 10 (Olins and Rangwala, 1989)
   3671..3832    +  CDS            spg (fragment): SPG1_STRSG - Experimental evidence at protein level: Swiss-Prot protein existence level 1. Binds to the constant Fc region of IgG with high affinity. From Streptococcus sp. group G.
   3833..3850    +  CDS            thrombin site: thrombin recognition and cleavage site
   3902..3920    +  CDS            capTEV™ (fragment): composite tag for in vivo biotinylation, TEV protease cleavage, and 6xHis tagging
   3920..3936    +  CDS            TEV site (fragment): tobacco etch virus (TEV) protease recognition and cleavage site
   3938..4093    +  CDS            ANXA11 (fragment): ANX11_HUMAN - Also known as ANX11. Experimental evidence at protein level: Swiss-Prot protein existence level 1. Binds specifically to calcyclin in a calcium-dependent manner (By similarity). Required for midbody formation and completion of the terminal phase of cytokinesis. From Homo sapiens (Human).
   4125..4174    +  CDS            SET1 (fragment): solubility-enhancement tag derived from T7 phage gene 10B
   4182..4229    +  terminator     T7 terminator: transcription terminator for bacteriophage T7 RNA polymerase
   4252..4356    -  CDS            TcR (fragment): tetracycline efflux protein; tet; confers resistance to tetracycline
   4404..4432    -  promoter       tet promoter: E. coli promoter for tetracycline efflux protein gene
   4545..4649    +  promoter       AmpR promoter: bla
   4650..5510    +  CDS            AmpR: β-lactamase; bla; confers resistance to ampicillin, carbenicillin, and related antibiotics
   5681..178     +  rep_origin     ori (across the origin): high-copy-number ColE1/pMB1/pBR322/pUC origin of replication
