[The description below was written by a language model from this plasmid's Addgene catalogue record and pLannotate feature annotations shown in this document.]
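Description:
GB1-A11(2-52)-Strep is a bacterial expression plasmid built on the pET-11a backbone, about 6.1 kb in total. It produces a codon-optimized N-terminal fragment of human annexin A11 (ANXA11), residues 2–52, as a tagged fusion protein. The plasmid replicates from a pBR322-type ColE1/pMB1 origin and retains the rop gene and bom region, which is consistent with its catalogue listing as low copy. Selection is by ampicillin through the β-lactamase gene. Several disrupted fragments of the tetracycline resistance gene and its promoter appear in the annotation. These are pBR322-derived backbone remnants, not a functional marker.

Expression runs from a T7 promoter with an adjacent lac operator and the T7 gene 10 ribosome binding site, and it ends at the T7 terminator. A plasmid-borne lacI gene supplies the repressor, so transcription needs a host that provides T7 RNA polymerase and is induced with IPTG. The open reading frame begins with the GB1 domain of streptococcal protein G, commonly used as a solubility and expression enhancer. A sequence annotated as a thrombin site follows, and then a 6xHis tag and a TEV protease cleavage site. Next comes the annexin A11 segment, with a C-terminal Strep-II tag according to the catalogue entry, although the automated annotation does not call that tag. The short "SET1" hit near the terminator is probably residual vector sequence. This layout allows affinity purification and then TEV removal of the GB1-His6 portion, leaving the Strep-tagged peptide. The associated publication concerns ALS-linked variants of annexin A11's proline-rich domain and S100A6-mediated fibril dissolution, which suggests the plasmid is used to make recombinant protein for biophysical studies.
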