Addgene plasmid #196213: GB1-A11(2-52)-Strep
Purpose: Codon-optimized bacterial expression plasmid. Expresses GB1-His6-TEV-A11(2-52)-Strep.
Depositing lab: Lalit Deshmukh. Depositing organization: University of California, San Diego (UCSD). Publication: ALS Variants of Annexin A11's Proline-Rich Domain Impair Its S100A6-Mediated Fibril Dissolution. Shihora A, Elias RD, Hammond JA, Ghirlando R, Deshmukh L. ACS Chem Neurosci. 2023 Jul 11. doi: 10.1021/acschemneuro.3c00169. PubMed 37433222.
Backbone
  Vector backbone: pET-11a
  Backbone size w/o insert (bp): 5632
  Total vector size (bp): 6094
  Vector type: Bacterial Expression
Growth in bacteria
  Bacterial resistance: Ampicillin, 100 μg/mL
  Growth temperature: 37°C
  Growth strain: DH5alpha
  Copy number: Low Copy
Gene/Insert
  Gene/Insert name: Annexin A11
  Species: H. sapiens (human)
  Insert size (bp): 463
  Entrez Gene: ANXA11 (a.k.a. ALS23, ANX11, CAP-50, CAP50, IBMWMA)
  Tag / fusion protein: GB1-6xHis-TEV (N terminal on insert); Strep-II tag (C terminal on insert)
Terms and licenses: Academic/Nonprofit Terms; Industry Terms: Not Available to Industry
How to cite: GB1-A11(2-52)-Strep was a gift from Lalit Deshmukh (Addgene plasmid # 196213 ; http://n2t.net/addgene:196213 ; RRID:Addgene_196213)
