>Addgene plasmid #196213 | GB1-A11(2-52)-Strep | depositor partial sequence | sequence record 380582 | Insert
CATATGCAGTATAAACTGGCGCTGAACGGCAAAACCCTGAAAGGCGAAACCACCACCGAAGCGGTGGATG
CGGCGACCGCGGAAAAAGTGTTTAAACAGTATGCGAACGATAACGGCGTGGATGGCGAATGGACCTATGA
TGATGCGACCAAAACCTTTACCGTGACCGAACTGGTGCCGCGCGGCAGCATTGAAGGCCGCATTCGCGAA
AACCTGAAAGATAGCGGCCTGTTTCTGGAACATCATCATCATCATCATGAAAACCTGTATTTTCAAAGTT
ATCCGGGCTACCCCCCGCCTCCCGGCGGTTACCCTCCGGCCGCCCCTGGCGGAGGCCCGTGGGGGGGGGC
TGCGTACCCTCCGCCCCCAAGCATGCCGCCGATTGGCCTGGATAACGTGGCGACCTATGCGGGTCAGTTT
AACCAAGATTGGAGCCATCCGCAGTTTGAAAAATAAGGATCC
